>Addgene plasmid #84020 | pRRL_SRSF2_WT_mCherry | addgene full sequence | sequence record 466911 | Addgene NGS Result
AGGTGGCACTTTTCGGGGAAATGTGCGCGGAACCCCTATTTGTTTATTTTTCTAAATACATTCAAATATG
TATCCGCTCATGAGACAATAACCCTGATAAATGCTTCAATAATATTGAAAAAGGAAGAGTATGAGTATTC
AACATTTCCGTGTCGCCCTTATTCCCTTTTTTGCGGCATTTTGCCTTCCTGTTTTTGCTCACCCAGAAAC
GCTGGTGAAAGTAAAAGATGCTGAAGATCAGTTGGGTGCACGAGTGGGTTACATCGAACTGGATCTCAAC
AGCGGTAAGATCCTTGAGAGTTTTCGCCCCGAAGAACGTTTTCCAATGATGAGCACTTTTAAAGTTCTGC
TATGTGGCGCGGTATTATCCCGTATTGACGCCGGGCAAGAGCAACTCGGTCGCCGCATACACTATTCTCA
GAATGACTTGGTTGAGTACTCACCAGTCACAGAAAAGCATCTTACGGATGGCATGACAGTAAGAGAATTA
TGCAGTGCTGCCATAACCATGAGTGATAACACTGCGGCCAACTTACTTCTGACAACGATCGGAGGACCGA
AGGAGCTAACCGCTTTTTTGCACAACATGGGGGATCATGTAACTCGCCTTGATCGTTGGGAACCGGAGCT
GAATGAAGCCATACCAAACGACGAGCGTGACACCACGATGCCTGTAGCAATGGCAACAACGTTGCGCAAA
CTATTAACTGGCGAACTACTTACTCTAGCTTCCCGGCAACAATTAATAGACTGGATGGAGGCGGATAAAG
TTGCAGGACCACTTCTGCGCTCGGCCCTTCCGGCTGGCTGGTTTATTGCTGATAAATCTGGAGCCGGTGA
GCGTGGGTCTCGCGGTATCATTGCAGCACTGGGGCCAGATGGTAAGCCCTCCCGTATCGTAGTTATCTAC
ACGACGGGGAGTCAGGCAACTATGGATGAACGAAATAGACAGATCGCTGAGATAGGTGCCTCACTGATTA
AGCATTGGTAACTGTCAGACCAAGTTTACTCATATATACTTTAGATTGATTTAAAACTTCATTTTTAATT
TAAAAGGATCTAGGTGAAGATCCTTTTTGATAATCTCATGACCAAAATCCCTTAACGTGAGTTTTCGTTC
CACTGAGCGTCAGACCCCGTAGAAAAGATCAAAGGATCTTCTTGAGATCCTTTTTTTCTGCGCGTAATCT
GCTGCTTGCAAACAAAAAAACCACCGCTACCAGCGGTGGTTTGTTTGCCGGATCAAGAGCTACCAACTCT
TTTTCCGAAGGTAACTGGCTTCAGCAGAGCGCAGATACCAAATACTGTTCTTCTAGTGTAGCCGTAGTTA
GGCCACCACTTCAAGAACTCTGTAGCACCGCCTACATACCTCGCTCTGCTAATCCTGTTACCAGTGGCTG
CTGCCAGTGGCGATAAGTCGTGTCTTACCGGGTTGGACTCAAGACGATAGTTACCGGATAAGGCGCAGCG
GTCGGGCTGAACGGGGGGTTCGTGCACACAGCCCAGCTTGGAGCGAACGACCTACACCGAACTGAGATAC
CTACAGCGTGAGCTATGAGAAAGCGCCACGCTTCCCGAAGGGAGAAAGGCGGACAGGTATCCGGTAAGCG
GCAGGGTCGGAACAGGAGAGCGCACGAGGGAGCTTCCAGGGGGAAACGCCTGGTATCTTTATAGTCCTGT
CGGGTTTCGCCACCTCTGACTTGAGCGTCGATTTTTGTGATGCTCGTCAGGGGGGCGGAGCCTATGGAAA
AACGCCAGCAACGCGGCCTTTTTACGGTTCCTGGCCTTTTGCTGGCCTTTTGCTCACATGTTCTTTCCTG
CGTTATCCCCTGATTCTGTGGATAACCGTATTACCGCCTTTGAGTGAGCTGATACCGCTCGCCGCAGCCG
AACGACCGAGCGCAGCGAGTCAGTGAGCGAGGAAGCGGAAGAGCGCCCAATACGCAAACCGCCTCTCCCC
GCGCGTTGGCCGATTCATTAATGCAGCTGGCACGACAGGTTTCCCGACTGGAAAGCGGGCAGTGAGCGCA
ACGCAATTAAGGTGAGTTAGCTCACTCATTAGGCACCCCAGGCTTTACACTTTATGCTTCCGGCTCGTAT
GTTGTGTGGAATTGTGAGCGGATAACAATTTCACACAGGAAACAGCTATGACCATGATTACGCCAAGCGC
GCAATTAACCCTCACTAAAGGGAACAAAAGCTGGAGCTGCAAGCTTAATGTAGTCTTATGCAATACTCTT
GTAGTCTTGCAACATGGTAACGATGAGTTAGCAACATGCCTTACAAGGAGAGAAAAAGCACCGTGCATGC
CGATTGGTGGAAGTAAGGTGGTACGATCGTGCCTTATTAGGAAGGCAACAGACGGGTCTGACATGGATTG
GACGAACCACTGAATTGCCGCATTGCAGAGATATTGTATTTAAGTGCCTAGCTCGATACATAAACGGGTC
TCTCTGGTTAGACCAGATCTGAGCCTGGGAGCTCTCTGGCTAACTAGGGAACCCACTGCTTAAGCCTCAA
TAAAGCTTGCCTTGAGTGCTTCAAGTAGTGTGTGCCCGTCTGTTGTGTGACTCTGGTAACTAGAGATCCC
TCAGACCCTTTTAGTCAGTGTGGAAAATCTCTAGCAGTGGCGCCCGAACAGGGACTTGAAAGCGAAAGGG
AAACCAGAGGAGCTCTCTCGACGCAGGACTCGGCTTGCTGAAGCGCGCACGGCAAGAGGCGAGGGGCGGC
GACTGGTGAGTACGCCAAAAATTTTGACTAGCGGAGGCTAGAAGGAGAGAGATGGGTGCGAGAGCGTCAG
TATTAAGCGGGGGAGAATTAGATCGCGATGGGAAAAAATTCGGTTAAGGCCAGGGGGAAAGAAAAAATAT
AAATTAAAACATATAGTATGGGCAAGCAGGGAGCTAGAACGATTCGCAGTTAATCCTGGCCTGTTAGAAA
CATCAGAAGGCTGTAGACAAATACTGGGACAGCTACAACCATCCCTTCAGACAGGATCAGAAGAACTTAG
ATCATTATATAATACAGTAGCAACCCTCTATTGTGTGCATCAAAGGATAGAGATAAAAGACACCAAGGAA
GCTTTAGACAAGATAGAGGAAGAGCAAAACAAAAGTAAGACCACCGCACAGCAAGCGGCCGCTGATCTTC
AGACCTGGAGGAGGAGATATGAGGGACAATTGGAGAAGTGAATTATATAAATATAAAGTAGTAAAAATTG
AACCATTAGGAGTAGCACCCACCAAGGCAAAGAGAAGAGTGGTGCAGAGAGAAAAAAGAGCAGTGGGAAT
AGGAGCTTTGTTCCTTGGGTTCTTGGGAGCAGCAGGAAGCACTATGGGCGCAGCGTCAATGACGCTGACG
GTACAGGCCAGACAATTATTGTCTGGTATAGTGCAGCAGCAGAACAATTTGCTGAGGGCTATTGAGGCGC
AACAGCATCTGTTGCAACTCACAGTCTGGGGCATCAAGCAGCTCCAGGCAAGAATCCTGGCTGTGGAAAG
ATACCTAAAGGATCAACAGCTCCTGGGGATTTGGGGTTGCTCTGGAAAACTCATTTGCACCACTGCTGTG
CCTTGGAATGCTAGTTGGAGTAATAAATCTCTGGAACAGATTTGGAATCACACGACCTGGATGGAGTGGG
ACAGAGAAATTAACAATTACACAAGCTTAATACACTCCTTAATTGAAGAATCGCAAAACCAGCAAGAAAA
GAATGAACAAGAATTATTGGAATTAGATAAATGGGCAAGTTTGTGGAATTGGTTTAACATAACAAATTGG
CTGTGGTATATAAAATTATTCATAATGATAGTAGGAGGCTTGGTAGGTTTAAGAATAGTTTTTGCTGTAC
TTTCTATAGTGAATAGAGTTAGGCAGGGATATTCACCATTATCGTTTCAGACCCACCTCCCAACCCCGAG
GGGACCCGACAGGCCCGAAGGAATAGAAGAAGAAGGTGGAGAGAGAGACAGAGACAGATCCATTCGATTA
GTGAACGGATCTCGACGGTATCGGTTAACTTTTAAAAGAAAAGGGGGGATTGGGGGGTACAGTGCAGGGG
AAAGAATAGTAGACATAATAGCAACAGACATACAAACTAAAGAATTACAAAAACAAATTACAAAAATTCA
AAATTTTATCGATCACGAGACTAGCCTCGAGAAGCTTGATATCGAATTCCACGGGGTTGGGGTTGCGCCT
TTTCCAAGGCAGCCCTGGGTTTGCGCAGGGACGCGGCTGCTCTGGGCGTGGTTCCGGGAAACGCAGCGGC
GCCGACCCTGGGTCTCGCACATTCTTCACGTCCGTTCGCAGCGTCACCCGGATCTTCGCCGCTACCCTTG
TGGGCCCCCCGGCGACGCTTCCTGCTCCGCCCCTAAGTCGGGAAGGTTCCTTGCGGTTCGCGGCGTGCCG
GACGTGACAAACGGAAGCCGCACGTCTCACTAGTACCCTCGCAGACGGACAGCGCCAGGGAGCAATGGCA
GCGCGCCGACCGCGATGGGCTGTGGCCAATAGCGGCTGCTCAGCAGGGCGCGCCGAGAGCAGCGGCCGGG
AAGGGGCGGTGCGGGAGGCGGGGTGTGGGGCGGTAGTGTGGGCCCTGTTCCTGCCCGCGCGGTGTTCCGC
ATTCTGCAAGCCTCCGGAGCGCACGTCGGCAGTCGGCTCCCTCGTTGACCGAATCACCGACCTCTCTCCC
CAGGGGGATCCGCTATGAGCTACGGCCGCCCCCCTCCCGATGTGGAGGGTATGACCTCCCTCAAGGTGGA
CAACCTGACCTACCGCACCTCGCCCGACACGCTGAGGCGCGTCTTCGAGAAGTACGGGCGCGTCGGCGAC
GTGTACATCCCGCGGGATCGCTACACCAAGGAGTCCCGCGGCTTCGCCTTCGTTCGCTTTCACGACAAGC
GCGACGCTGAGGACGCTATGGATGCCATGGACGGGGCCGTGCTGGACGGCCGCGAGCTGCGGGTGCAAAT
GGCGCGCTACGGCCGCCCCCCGGACTCACACCACAGCCGCCGGGGACCGCCACCCCGCAGGTACGGGGGC
GGTGGCTACGGACGCCGGAGCCGCAGCCCTAGGCGGCGTCGCCGCAGCCGATCCCGGAGTCGGAGCCGTT
CCAGGTCTCGCAGCCGATCTCGCTACAGCCGCTCGAAGTCTCGGTCCCGCACTCGTTCTCGATCTCGGTC
GACCTCCAAGTCCAGATCCGCACGAAGGTCCAAGTCCAAGTCCTCGTCGGTCTCCAGATCTCGTTCGCGG
TCCAGGTCCCGGTCTCGGTCCAGGAGTCCTCCCCCAGTGTCCAAGAGGGAATCCAAATCCAGGTCGCGAT
CGAAGAGTCCCCCCAAGTCTCCTGAAGAGGAAGGAGCGGTGTCCTCTGGCGGCGACTACAAAGACGATGA
CGACAAGGAGGGCAGAGGAAGTCTTCTAACATGCGGTGACGTGGAGGAGAATCCCGGCCCTATGGTGAGC
AAGGGCGAGGAGGATAACATGGCCATCATCAAGGAGTTCATGCGCTTCAAGGTGCACATGGAGGGCTCCG
TGAACGGCCACGAGTTCGAGATCGAGGGCGAGGGCGAGGGCCGCCCCTACGAGGGCACCCAGACCGCCAA
GCTGAAGGTGACCAAGGGTGGCCCCCTGCCCTTCGCCTGGGACATCCTGTCCCCTCAGTTCATGTACGGC
TCCAAGGCCTACGTGAAGCACCCCGCCGACATCCCCGACTACTTGAAGCTGTCCTTCCCCGAGGGCTTCA
AGTGGGAGCGCGTGATGAACTTCGAGGACGGCGGCGTGGTGACCGTGACCCAGGACTCCTCCCTGCAGGA
CGGCGAGTTCATCTACAAGGTGAAGCTGCGCGGCACCAACTTCCCCTCCGACGGCCCCGTAATGCAGAAG
AAGACCATGGGCTGGGAGGCCTCCTCCGAGCGGATGTACCCCGAGGACGGCGCCCTGAAGGGCGAGATCA
AGCAGAGGCTGAAGCTGAAGGACGGCGGCCACTACGACGCTGAGGTCAAGACCACCTACAAGGCCAAGAA
GCCCGTGCAGCTGCCCGGCGCCTACAACGTCAACATCAAGTTGGACATCACCTCCCACAACGAGGACTAC
ACCATCGTGGAACAGTACGAACGCGCCGAGGGCCGCCACTCCACCGGCGGCATGGACGAGCTGTACAAGT
AAGCGGCCGCCTCGACAATCAACCTCTGGATTACAAAATTTGTGAAAGATTGACTGGTATTCTTAACTAT
GTTGCTCCTTTTACGCTATGTGGATACGCTGCTTTAATGCCTTTGTATCATGCTATTGCTTCCCGTATGG
CTTTCATTTTCTCCTCCTTGTATAAATCCTGGTTGCTGTCTCTTTATGAGGAGTTGTGGCCCGTTGTCAG
GCAACGTGGCGTGGTGTGCACTGTGTTTGCTGACGCAACCCCCACTGGTTGGGGCATTGCCACCACCTGT
CAGCTCCTTTCCGGGACTTTCGCTTTCCCCCTCCCTATTGCCACGGCGGAACTCATCGCCGCCTGCCTTG
CCCGCTGCTGGACAGGGGCTCGGCTGTTGGGCACTGACAATTCCGTGGTGTTGTCGGGGAAGCTGACGTC
CTTTCCATGGCTGCTCGCCTGTGTTGCCACCTGGATTCTGCGCGGGACGTCCTTCTGCTACGTCCCTTCG
GCCCTCAATCCAGCGGACCTTCCTTCCCGCGGCCTGCTGCCGGCTCTGCGGCCTCTTCCGCGTCTTCGCC
TTCGCCCTCAGACGAGTCGGATCTCCCTTTGGGCCGCCTCCCCGCCTGGAATTCGAGCTCGGTACCTTTA
AGACCAATGACTTACAAGGCAGCTGTAGATCTTAGCCACTTTTTAAAAGAAAAGGGGGGACTGGAAGGGC
TAATTCACTCCCAACGAAGACAAGATCTGCTTTTTGCTTGTACTGGGTCTCTCTGGTTAGACCAGATCTG
AGCCTGGGAGCTCTCTGGCTAACTAGGGAACCCACTGCTTAAGCCTCAATAAAGCTTGCCTTGAGTGCTT
CAAGTAGTGTGTGCCCGTCTGTTGTGTGACTCTGGTAACTAGAGATCCCTCAGACCCTTTTAGTCAGTGT
GGAAAATCTCTAGCAGTAGTAGTTCATGTCATCTTATTATTCAGTATTTATAACTTGCAAAGAAATGAAT
ATCAGAGAGTGAGAGGAACTTGTTTATTGCAGCTTATAATGGTTACAAATAAAGCAATAGCATCACAAAT
TTCACAAATAAAGCATTTTTTTCACTGCATTCTAGTTGTGGTTTGTCCAAACTCATCAATGTATCTTATC
ATGTCTGGCTCTAGCTATCCCGCCCCTAACTCCGCCCATCCCGCCCCTAACTCCGCCCAGTTCCGCCCAT
TCTCCGCCCCATGGCTGACTAATTTTTTTTATTTATGCAGAGGCCGAGGCCGCCTCGGCCTCTGAGCTAT
TCCAGAAGTAGTGAGGAGGCTTTTTTGGAGGCCTAGGGACGTACCCAATTCGCCCTATAGTGAGTCGTAT
TACGCGCGCTCACTGGCCGTCGTTTTACAACGTCGTGACTGGGAAAACCCTGGCGTTACCCAACTTAATC
GCCTTGCAGCACATCCCCCTTTCGCCAGCTGGCGTAATAGCGAAGAGGCCCGCACCGATCGCCCTTCCCA
ACAGTTGCGCAGCCTGAATGGCGAATGGG
[124 nt withheld, positions 7660-7783]
C
[91 nt withheld, positions 7785-7875]
A
[49 nt withheld, positions 7877-7925]
CCTTTGACGTTGGAGTCCACGTTCTTT
[37 nt withheld, positions 7953-7989]
ACCCTATCTCGGTCTATTCTTTTGATTTATAAGGGATTTTGCCGATTTCGGCCTATTGGTTAAAAAATGA
GCTGATTTAACAAAAATTTAACGCGAATTTTAACAAAATATTAACGCTTACAATTT
Features (pLannotate 1.2.2; 27 found; start..end, strand, type, name):
     26..130     +  promoter       AmpR promoter: bla
    131..991     +  CDS            AmpR: β-lactamase; bla; confers resistance to ampicillin, carbenicillin, and related antibiotics
   1162..1750    +  rep_origin     ori: high-copy-number ColE1/pMB1/pBR322/pUC origin of replication
   1933..2025    +  CDS            lacI (fragment): lac repressor; lacI; The lac repressor binds to the lac operator to inhibit transcription in E. coli. This inhibition can be relieved by adding lactose or isopropyl-β-D-thiogalactopyranoside (IPTG).
   2042..2059    +  protein_bind   CAP binding site (fragment): CAP binding activates transcription in the presence of cAMP. E. coli catabolite activator protein
   2074..2104    +  promoter       lac promoter: promoter for the E. coli lac operon
   2112..2128    +  protein_bind   lac operator: The lac repressor binds to the lac operator to inhibit transcription in E. coli. This inhibition can be relieved by adding lactose or isopropyl-β-D-thiogalactopyranoside (IPTG). lac repressor encoded by lacI
   2173..2191    +  promoter       T3 promoter: promoter for bacteriophage T3 RNA polymerase
   2219..2445    +  promoter       RSV promoter: Rous sarcoma virus enhancer/promoter
   2446..2626    +  LTR            5' LTR (truncated): truncated 5' long terminal repeat (LTR) from HIV-1
   2673..2798    +  misc_feature   HIV-1 Ψ: packaging signal of human immunodeficiency virus type 1
   2782..3145    +  CDS            HIV-1 gag (fragment): gag protein from human immunodeficiency virus 1; gag
   3291..3524    +  misc_feature   RRE: The Rev response element (RRE) of HIV-1 allows for Rev-dependent mRNA export from the nucleus to the cytoplasm.
   3901..4001    +  CDS            Rev (fragment): human immunodeficiency virus 1 (HIV-1) Rev protein; rev; enhances nuclear export of unspliced and incompletely spliced viral mRNAs
   4020..4137    +  misc_feature   cPPT/CTS: central polypurine tract and central termination sequence of HIV-1
   4157..4180    -  misc_feature   MCS (fragment): pBluescript multiple cloning site
   4183..4693    +  promoter       hPGK promoter: human phosphoglycerate kinase 1 promoter
   4705..5367    +  CDS            SRSF2: SRSF2_HUMAN - Also known as SFRS2. Experimental evidence at protein level: Swiss-Prot protein existence level 1. Necessary for the splicing of pre-mRNA. It is required for formation of the earliest ATP-dependent splicing complex and interacts with spliceosomal components bound to both the 5'- and 3'-splice sites during spliceosome assembly. It also is required for ATP-dependent interactions of both U1 and U2 snRNPs with pre-mRNA. Interacts with other spliceosomal components, via the RS domains, to form a bridge between the 5'- and 3'-splice site binding components, U1 snRNP and U2AF. Binds to
   5452..6159    +  CDS            mCherry: mCherry is a basic (constitutively fluorescent) red fluorescent protein published in 2004, derived from Discosoma sp.. It is reported to be a very rapidly-maturing monomer with low acid sensitivity.
   6177..6765    +  misc_feature   WPRE: woodchuck hepatitis virus posttranscriptional regulatory element
   6782..6850    +  CDS            nef (fragment): NEF_HV1Z2 - Experimental evidence at protein level: Swiss-Prot protein existence level 1. Extracellular Nef protein targets CD4(+) T-lymphocytes for apoptosis by interacting with CXCR4 surface receptors. From Human immunodeficiency virus type 1 group M subtype D (isolate Z2/CDC-Z34) (HIV-1).
   6852..7085    +  LTR            3' LTR (ΔU3): self-inactivating 3' long terminal repeat (LTR) from HIV-1
   7157..7278    +  polyA_signal   SV40 poly(A) signal: SV40 polyadenylation signal
   7318..7453    +  rep_origin     SV40 ori: SV40 origin of replication
   7474..7492    -  promoter       T7 promoter: promoter for bacteriophage T7 RNA polymerase
   7500..7655    +  CDS            lacZα (fragment): LacZα fragment of β-galactosidase; lacZ fragment
   7660..8088    +  rep_origin     f1 ori (sequence partly withheld): f1 bacteriophage origin of replication; arrow indicates direction of (+) strand synthesis
