>Addgene plasmid #84020 | pRRL_SRSF2_WT_mCherry | analyzer sequence | sequence record 162635
CAGGTGGCACTTTTCGGGGAAATGTGCGCGGAACCCCTATTTGTTTATTTTTCTAAATACATTCAAATAT
GTATCCGCTCATGAGACAATAACCCTGATAAATGCTTCAATAATATTGAAAAAGGAAGAGTATGAGTATT
CAACATTTCCGTGTCGCCCTTATTCCCTTTTTTGCGGCATTTTGCCTTCCTGTTTTTGCTCACCCAGAAA
CGCTGGTGAAAGTAAAAGATGCTGAAGATCAGTTGGGTGCACGAGTGGGTTACATCGAACTGGATCTCAA
CAGCGGTAAGATCCTTGAGAGTTTTCGCCCCGAAGAACGTTTTCCAATGATGAGCACTTTTAAAGTTCTG
CTATGTGGCGCGGTATTATCCCGTATTGACGCCGGGCAAGAGCAACTCGGTCGCCGCATACACTATTCTC
AGAATGACTTGGTTGAGTACTCACCAGTCACAGAAAAGCATCTTACGGATGGCATGACAGTAAGAGAATT
ATGCAGTGCTGCCATAACCATGAGTGATAACACTGCGGCCAACTTACTTCTGACAACGATCGGAGGACCG
AAGGAGCTAACCGCTTTTTTGCACAACATGGGGGATCATGTAACTCGCCTTGATCGTTGGGAACCGGAGC
TGAATGAAGCCATACCAAACGACGAGCGTGACACCACGATGCCTGTAGCAATGGCAACAACGTTGCGCAA
ACTATTAACTGGCGAACTACTTACTCTAGCTTCCCGGCAACAATTAATAGACTGGATGGAGGCGGATAAA
GTTGCAGGACCACTTCTGCGCTCGGCCCTTCCGGCTGGCTGGTTTATTGCTGATAAATCTGGAGCCGGTG
AGCGTGGGTCTCGCGGTATCATTGCAGCACTGGGGCCAGATGGTAAGCCCTCCCGTATCGTAGTTATCTA
CACGACGGGGAGTCAGGCAACTATGGATGAACGAAATAGACAGATCGCTGAGATAGGTGCCTCACTGATT
AAGCATTGGTAACTGTCAGACCAAGTTTACTCATATATACTTTAGATTGATTTAAAACTTCATTTTTAAT
TTAAAAGGATCTAGGTGAAGATCCTTTTTGATAATCTCATGACCAAAATCCCTTAACGTGAGTTTTCGTT
CCACTGAGCGTCAGACCCCGTAGAAAAGATCAAAGGATCTTCTTGAGATCCTTTTTTTCTGCGCGTAATC
TGCTGCTTGCAAACAAAAAAACCACCGCTACCAGCGGTGGTTTGTTTGCCGGATCAAGAGCTACCAACTC
TTTTTCCGAAGGTAACTGGCTTCAGCAGAGCGCAGATACCAAATACTGTCCTTCTAGTGTAGCCGTAGTT
AGGCCACCACTTCAAGAACTCTGTAGCACCGCCTACATACCTCGCTCTGCTAATCCTGTTACCAGTGGCT
GCTGCCAGTGGCGATAAGTCGTGTCTTACCGGGTTGGACTCAAGACGATAGTTACCGGATAAGGCGCAGC
GGTCGGGCTGAACGGGGGGTTCGTGCACACAGCCCAGCTTGGAGCGAACGACCTACACCGAACTGAGATA
CCTACAGCGTGAGCTATGAGAAAGCGCCACGCTTCCCGAAGGGAGAAAGGCGGACAGGTATCCGGTAAGC
GGCAGGGTCGGAACAGGAGAGCGCACGAGGGAGCTTCCAGGGGGAAACGCCTGGTATCTTTATAGTCCTG
TCGGGTTTCGCCACCTCTGACTTGAGCGTCGATTTTTGTGATGCTCGTCAGGGGGGCGGAGCCTATGGAA
AAACGCCAGCAACGCGGCCTTTTTACGGTTCCTGGCCTTTTGCTGGCCTTTTGCTCACATGTTCTTTCCT
GCGTTATCCCCTGATTCTGTGGATAACCGTATTACCGCCTTTGAGTGAGCTGATACCGCTCGCCGCAGCC
GAACGACCGAGCGCAGCGAGTCAGTGAGCGAGGAAGCGGAAGAGCGCCCAATACGCAAACCGCCTCTCCC
CGCGCGTTGGCCGATTCATTAATGCAGCTGGCACGACAGGTTTCCCGACTGGAAAGCGGGCAGTGAGCGC
AACGCAATTAATGTGAGTTAGCTCACTCATTAGGCACCCCAGGCTTTACACTTTATGCTTCCGGCTCGTA
TGTTGTGTGGAATTGTGAGCGGATAACAATTTCACACAGGAAACAGCTATGACCATGATTACGCCAAGCG
CGCAATTAACCCTCACTAAAGGGAACAAAAGCTGGAGCTGCAAGCTTAATGTAGTCTTATGCAATACTCT
TGTAGTCTTGCAACATGGTAACGATGAGTTAGCAACATGCCTTACAAGGAGAGAAAAAGCACCGTGCATG
CCGATTGGTGGAAGTAAGGTGGTACGATCGTGCCTTATTAGGAAGGCAACAGACGGGTCTGACATGGATT
GGACGAACCACTGAATTGCCGCATTGCAGAGATATTGTATTTAAGTGCCTAGCTCGATACAATAAACGGG
TCTCTCTGGTTAGACCAGATCTGAGCCTGGGAGCTCTCTGGCTAACTAGGGAACCCACTGCTTAAGCCTC
AATAAAGCTTGCCTTGAGTGCTTCAAGTAGTGTGTGCCCGTCTGTTGTGTGACTCTGGTAACTAGAGATC
CCTCAGACCCTTTTAGTCAGTGTGGAAAATCTCTAGCAGTGGCGCCCGAACAGGGACCTGAAAGCGAAAG
GGAAACCAGAGCTCTCTCGACGCAGGACTCGGCTTGCTGAAGCGCGCACGGCAAGAGGCGAGGGGCGGCG
ACTGGTGAGTACGCCAAAAATTTTGACTAGCGGAGGCTAGAAGGAGAGAGATGGGTGCGAGAGCGTCAGT
ATTAAGCGGGGGAGAATTAGATCGCGATGGGAAAAAATTCGGTTAAGGCCAGGGGGAAAGAAAAAATATA
AATTAAAACATATAGTATGGGCAAGCAGGGAGCTAGAACGATTCGCAGTTAATCCTGGCCTGTTAGAAAC
ATCAGAAGGCTGTAGACAAATACTGGGACAGCTACAACCATCCCTTCAGACAGGATCAGAAGAACTTAGA
TCATTATATAATACAGTAGCAACCCTCTATTGTGTGCATCAAAGGATAGAGATAAAAGACACCAAGGAAG
CTTTAGACAAGATAGAGGAAGAGCAAAACAAAAGTAAGACCACCGCACAGCAAGCGGCCGCTGATCTTCA
GACCTGGAGGAGGAGATATGAGGGACAATTGGAGAAGTGAATTATATAAATATAAAGTAGTAAAAATTGA
ACCATTAGGAGTAGCACCCACCAAGGCAAAGAGAAGAGTGGTGCAGAGAGAAAAAAGAGCAGTGGGAATA
GGAGCTTTGTTCCTTGGGTTCTTGGGAGCAGCAGGAAGCACTATGGGCGCAGCCTCAATGACGCTGACGG
TACAGGCCAGACAATTATTGTCTGGTATAGTGCAGCAGCAGAACAATTTGCTGAGGGCTATTGAGGCGCA
ACAGCATCTGTTGCAACTCACAGTCTGGGGCATCAAGCAGCTCCAGGCAAGAATCCTGGCTGTGGAAAGA
TACCTAAAGGATCAACAGCTCCTGGGGATTTGGGGTTGCTCTGGAAAACTCATTTGCACCACTGCTGTGC
CTTGGAATGCTAGTTGGAGTAATAAATCTCTGGAACAGATTGGAATCACACGACCTGGATGGAGTGGGAC
AGAGAAATTAACAATTACACAAGCTTAATACACTCCTTAATTGAAGAATCGCAAAACCAGCAAGAAAAGA
ATGAACAAGAATTATTGGAATTAGATAAATGGGCAAGTTTGTGGAATTGGTTTAACATAACAAATTGGCT
GTGGTATATAAAATTATTCATAATGATAGTAGGAGGCTTGGTAGGTTTAAGAATAGTTTTTGCTGTACTT
TCTATAGTGAATAGAGTTAGGCAGGGATATTCACCATTATCGTTTCAGACCCACCTCCCAACCCCGAGGG
GACCCGACAGGCCCGAAGGAATAGAAGAAGAAGGTGGAGAGAGAGACAGAGACAGATCCATTCGATTAGT
GAACGGATCTCGACGGTATCGGTTAACTTTTAAAAGAAAAGGGGGGATTGGGGGGTACAGTGCAGGGGAA
AGAATAGTAGACATAATAGCAACAGACATACAAACTAAAGAATTACAAAAACAAATTACAAAAATTCAAA
ATTTTCCGATCACGAGACTAGCCTCGAGAAGCTTGATATCGAATTCCCACGGGGTTGGGGTTGCGCCTTT
TCCAAGGCAGCCCTGGGTTTGCGCAGGGACGCGGCTGCTCTGGGCGTGGTTCCGGGAAACGCAGCGGCGC
CGACCCTGGGTCTCGCACATTCTTCACGTCCGTTCGCAGCGTCACCCGGATCTTCGCCGCTACCCTTGTG
GGCCCCCCGGCGACGCTTCCTGCTCCGCCCCTAAGTCGGGAAGGTTCCTTGCGGTTCGCGGCGTGCCGGA
CGTGACAAACGGAAGCCGCACGTCTCACTAGTACCCTCGCAGACGGACAGCGCCAGGGAGCAATGGCAGC
GCGCCGACCGCGATGGGCTGTGGCCAATAGCGGCTGCTCAGCGGGGCGCGCCGAGAGCAGCGGCCGGGAA
GGGGCGGTGCGGGAGGCGGGGTGTGGGGCGGTAGTGTGGGCCCTGTTCCTGCCCGCGCGGTGTTCCGCAT
TCTGCAAGCCTCCGGAGCGCACGTCGGCAGTCGGCTCCCTCGTTGACCGAATCACCGACCTCTCTCCCCA
GGGGGATCCGCTATGAGCTACGGCCGCCCCCCTCCCGATGTGGAGGGTATGACCTCCCTCAAGGTGGACA
ACCTGACCTACCGCACCTCGCCCGACACGCTGAGGCGCGTCTTCGAGAAGTACGGGCGCGTCGGCGACGT
GTACATCCCGCGGGATCGCTACACCAAGGAGTCCCGCGGCTTCGCCTTCGTTCGCTTTCACGACAAGCGC
GACGCTGAGGACGCTATGGATGCCATGGACGGGGCCGTGCTGGACGGCCGCGAGCTGCGGGTGCAAATGG
CGCGCTACGGCCGCCCCCCGGACTCACACCACAGCCGCCGGGGACCGCCACCCCGCAGGTACGGGGGCGG
TGGCTACGGACGCCGGAGCCGCAGCCCTAGGCGGCGTCGCCGCAGCCGATCCCGGAGTCGGAGCCGTTCC
AGGTCTCGCAGCCGATCTCGCTACAGCCGCTCGAAGTCTCGGTCCCGCACTCGTTCTCGATCTCGGTCGA
CCTCCAAGTCCAGATCCGCACGAAGGTCCAAGTCCAAGTCCTCGTCGGTCTCCAGATCTCGTTCGCGGTC
CAGGTCCCGGTCTCGGTCCAGGAGTCCTCCCCCAGTGTCCAAGAGGGAATCCAAATCCAGGTCGCGATCG
AAGAGTCCCCCCAAGTCTCCTGAAGAGGAAGGAGCGGTGTCCTCTGGCGGCGACTACAAAGACGATGACG
ACAAGGAGGGCAGAGGAAGTCTTCTAACATGCGGTGACGTGGAGGAGAATCCCGGCCCTATGGTGAGCAA
GGGCGAGGAGGATAACATGGCCATCATCAAGGAGTTCATGCGCTTCAAGGTGCACATGGAGGGCTCCGTG
AACGGCCACGAGTTCGAGATCGAGGGCGAGGGCGAGGGCCGCCCCTACGAGGGCACCCAGACCGCCAAGC
TGAAGGTGACCAAGGGTGGCCCCCTGCCCTTCGCCTGGGACATCCTGTCCCCTCAGTTCATGTACGGCTC
CAAGGCCTACGTGAAGCACCCCGCCGACATCCCCGACTACTTGAAGCTGTCCTTCCCCGAGGGCTTCAAG
TGGGAGCGCGTGATGAACTTCGAGGACGGCGGCGTGGTGACCGTGACCCAGGACTCCTCCCTGCAGGACG
GCGAGTTCATCTACAAGGTGAAGCTGCGCGGCACCAACTTCCCCTCCGACGGCCCCGTAATGCAGAAGAA
GACCATGGGCTGGGAGGCCTCCTCCGAGCGGATGTACCCCGAGGACGGCGCCCTGAAGGGCGAGATCAAG
CAGAGGCTGAAGCTGAAGGACGGCGGCCACTACGACGCTGAGGTCAAGACCACCTACAAGGCCAAGAAGC
CCGTGCAGCTGCCCGGCGCCTACAACGTCAACATCAAGTTGGACATCACCTCCCACAACGAGGACTACAC
CATCGTGGAACAGTACGAACGCGCCGAGGGCCGCCACTCCACCGGCGGCATGGACGAGCTGTACAAGTAA
GCGGCCGCCTCGACAATCAACCTCTGGATTACAAAATTTGTGAAAGATTGACTGGTATTCTTAACTATGT
TGCTCCTTTTACGCTATGTGGATACGCTGCTTTAATGCCTTTGTATCATGCTATTGCTTCCCGTATGGCT
TTCATTTTCTCCTCCTTGTATAAATCCTGGTTGCTGTCTCTTTATGAGGAGTTGTGGCCCGTTGTCAGGC
AACGTGGCGTGGTGTGCACTGTGTTTGCTGACGCAACCCCCACTGGTTGGGGCATTGCCACCACCTGTCA
GCTCCTTTCCGGGACTTTCGCTTTCCCCCTCCCTATTGCCACGGCGGAACTCATCGCCGCCTGCCTTGCC
CGCTGCTGGACAGGGGCTCGGCTGTTGGGCACTGACAATTCCGTGGTGTTGTCGGGGAAGCTGACGTCCT
TTCCATGGCTGCTCGCCTGTGTTGCCACCTGGATTCTGCGCGGGACGTCCTTCTGCTACGTCCCTTCGGC
CCTCAATCCAGCGGACCTTCCTTCCCGCGGCCTGCTGCCGGCTCTGCGGCCTCTTCCGCGTCTTCGCCTT
CGCCCTCAGACGAGTCGGATCTCCCTTTGGGCCGCCTCCCCGCCTGGAATTCGAGCTCGGTACCTTTAAG
ACCAATGACTTACAAGGCAGCTGTAGATCTTAGCCACTTTTTAAAAGAAAAGGGGGGACTGGAAGGGCTA
ATTCACTCCCAACGAAGACAAGATCTGCTTTTTGCTTGTACTGGGTCTCTCTGGTTAGACCAGATCTGAG
CCTGGGAGCTCTCTGGCTAACTAGGGAACCCACTGCTTAAGCCTCAATAAAGCTTGCCTTGAGTGCTTCA
AGTAGTGTGTGCCCGTCTGTTGTGTGACTCTGGTAACTAGAGATCCCTCAGACCCTTTTAGTCAGTGTGG
AAAATCTCTAGCAGTAGTAGTTCATGTCATCTTATTATTCAGTATTTATAACTTGCAAAGAAATGAATAT
CAGAGAGTGAGAGGAACTTGTTTATTGCAGCTTATAATGGTTACAAATAAAGCAATAGCATCACAAATTT
CACAAATAAAGCATTTTTTTCACTGCATTCTAGTTGTGGTTTGTCCAAACTCATCAATGTATCTTATCAT
GTCTGGCTCTAGCTATCCCGCCCCTAACTCCGCCCAGTTCCGCCCATTCTCCGCCCCATGGCTGACTAAT
TTTTTTTATTTATGCAGAGGCCGAGGCCGCCTCGGCCTCTGAGCTATTCCAGAAGTAGTGAGGAGGCTTT
TTTGGAGGCCTAGGCTTTTGCGTCGAGACGTACCCAATTCGCCCTATAGTGAGTCGTATTACGCGCGCTC
ACTGGCCGTCGTTTTACAACGTCGTGACTGGGAAAACCCTGGCGTTACCCAACTTAATCGCCTTGCAGCA
CATCCCCCTTTCGCCAGCTGGCGTAATAGCGAAGAGGCCCGCACCGATCGCCCTTCCCAACAGTTGCGCA
GCCTGAATGGCGAATGGCGCG
[124 nt withheld, positions 7652-7775]
C
[91 nt withheld, positions 7777-7867]
A
[49 nt withheld, positions 7869-7917]
CCTTTGACGTTGGAGTCCACGTTCTTT
[37 nt withheld, positions 7945-7981]
ACCCTATCTCGGTCTATTCTTTTGATTTATAAGGGATTTTGCCGATTTCGGCCTATTGGTTAAAAAATGA
GCTGATTTAACAAAAATTTAACGCGAATTTTAACAAAATATTAACGTTTACAATTTCC
Features (pLannotate 1.2.2; 27 found; start..end, strand, type, name):
     27..131     +  promoter       AmpR promoter: bla
    132..992     +  CDS            AmpR: β-lactamase; bla; confers resistance to ampicillin, carbenicillin, and related antibiotics
   1163..1751    +  rep_origin     ori: high-copy-number ColE1/pMB1/pBR322/pUC origin of replication
   1934..2026    +  CDS            lacI (fragment): lac repressor; lacI; The lac repressor binds to the lac operator to inhibit transcription in E. coli. This inhibition can be relieved by adding lactose or isopropyl-β-D-thiogalactopyranoside (IPTG).
   2039..2060    +  protein_bind   CAP binding site: CAP binding activates transcription in the presence of cAMP. E. coli catabolite activator protein
   2075..2105    +  promoter       lac promoter: promoter for the E. coli lac operon
   2113..2129    +  protein_bind   lac operator: The lac repressor binds to the lac operator to inhibit transcription in E. coli. This inhibition can be relieved by adding lactose or isopropyl-β-D-thiogalactopyranoside (IPTG). lac repressor encoded by lacI
   2174..2192    +  promoter       T3 promoter: promoter for bacteriophage T3 RNA polymerase
   2220..2441    +  promoter       RSV promoter: Rous sarcoma virus enhancer/promoter
   2448..2628    +  LTR            5' LTR (truncated): truncated 5' long terminal repeat (LTR) from HIV-1
   2672..2797    +  misc_feature   HIV-1 Ψ: packaging signal of human immunodeficiency virus type 1
   2781..3144    +  CDS            HIV-1 gag (fragment): gag protein from human immunodeficiency virus 1; gag
   3239..3575    +  ncRNA          RRE: Accession: RF00036 - HIV Rev response element
   3611..4000    +  CDS            env (fragment): ENV_HV1H2 - Experimental evidence at protein level: Swiss-Prot protein existence level 1. [Transmembrane protein gp41]: Acts as a class I viral fusion protein. Under the current model, the protein has at least 3 conformational states: pre-fusion native state, pre-hairpin intermediate state, and post-fusion hairpin state. During fusion of viral and target intracellular membranes, the coiled coil regions (heptad repeats) assume a trimer-of-hairpins structure, positioning the fusion peptide in close proximity to the C-terminal region of the ectodomain. The formation of this structure appears to d
   4018..4135    +  misc_feature   cPPT/CTS: central polypurine tract and central termination sequence of HIV-1
   4154..4177    -  misc_feature   MCS (fragment): pBluescript multiple cloning site
   4181..4691    +  promoter       hPGK promoter: human phosphoglycerate kinase 1 promoter
   4703..5365    +  CDS            SRSF2: SRSF2_HUMAN - Also known as SFRS2. Experimental evidence at protein level: Swiss-Prot protein existence level 1. Necessary for the splicing of pre-mRNA. It is required for formation of the earliest ATP-dependent splicing complex and interacts with spliceosomal components bound to both the 5'- and 3'-splice sites during spliceosome assembly. It also is required for ATP-dependent interactions of both U1 and U2 snRNPs with pre-mRNA. Interacts with other spliceosomal components, via the RS domains, to form a bridge between the 5'- and 3'-splice site binding components, U1 snRNP and U2AF. Binds to
   5450..6157    +  CDS            mCherry: mCherry is a basic (constitutively fluorescent) red fluorescent protein published in 2004, derived from Discosoma sp.. It is reported to be a very rapidly-maturing monomer with low acid sensitivity.
   6175..6763    +  misc_feature   WPRE: woodchuck hepatitis virus posttranscriptional regulatory element
   6780..6848    +  CDS            nef (fragment): NEF_HV1Z2 - Experimental evidence at protein level: Swiss-Prot protein existence level 1. Extracellular Nef protein targets CD4(+) T-lymphocytes for apoptosis by interacting with CXCR4 surface receptors. From Human immunodeficiency virus type 1 group M subtype D (isolate Z2/CDC-Z34) (HIV-1).
   6850..7083    +  LTR            3' LTR (ΔU3): self-inactivating 3' long terminal repeat (LTR) from HIV-1
   7155..7276    +  polyA_signal   SV40 poly(A) signal: SV40 polyadenylation signal
   7295..7430    +  rep_origin     SV40 ori: SV40 origin of replication
   7463..7481    -  promoter       T7 promoter: promoter for bacteriophage T7 RNA polymerase
   7489..7644    +  CDS            lacZα (fragment): LacZα fragment of β-galactosidase; lacZ fragment
   7652..8107    +  rep_origin     f1 ori (sequence partly withheld): f1 bacteriophage origin of replication; arrow indicates direction of (+) strand synthesis
