[The description below was written by a language model from this plasmid's Addgene catalogue record, the feature table of its GenBank file and pLannotate feature annotations shown in this document.]
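Description:
pRRL_SRSF2_WT_mCherry is a third-generation, self-inactivating HIV-1-based lentiviral transfer plasmid for expressing wild-type human SRSF2 in mammalian cells. It is built on the pRRLSIN.cPPT.PGK-GFP.WPRE backbone, with the SRSF2-mCherry cassette apparently occupying the position of the original GFP. In bacteria it is maintained through a high-copy ColE1/pUC origin and selected with ampicillin via the β-lactamase gene. An f1 origin, an SV40 origin and remnants of lac/pBluescript cloning sequences (lac promoter and operator, lacZα fragment, T3 and T7 promoters) are also present in the backbone.

The viral genome is transcribed from a chimeric RSV promoter fused to a truncated 5' LTR, making genomic RNA production Tat-independent. It carries the Ψ packaging signal with a gag fragment, the Rev response element for Rev-dependent nuclear export, and the cPPT/CTS. The ΔU3 3' LTR disables LTR promoter activity after integration and is followed by an SV40 polyadenylation signal. Inside the provirus, the human PGK promoter drives a single open reading frame encoding SRSF2, a serine/arginine-rich pre-mRNA splicing factor, with a C-terminal FLAG tag, followed by a T2A peptide and mCherry. Ribosomal skipping at T2A yields FLAG-tagged SRSF2 and the red fluorescent protein as separate polypeptides, so fluorescence marks transduced cells. A WPRE downstream enhances transcript expression.

The FLAG and T2A elements are annotated only in a partial 760 bp sequence record, but they fit the unannotated gap between SRSF2 and mCherry in the two near-identical full-length tables. The associated publication concerns SRSF2 mutations in myelodysplasia and their effects on exon recognition, suggesting that this construct serves as the wild-type comparator.
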