Addgene plasmid #84020: pRRL_SRSF2_WT_mCherry
Purpose: expression of SRSF2 in mammalian cells
Depositing lab: Robert Bradley. Depositing organization: Fred Hutchinson Cancer Center. Publication: SRSF2 Mutations Contribute to Myelodysplasia by Mutant-Specific Effects on Exon Recognition. Kim E, Ilagan JO, Liang Y, Daubner GM, Lee SC, Ramakrishnan A, Li Y, Chung YR, Micol JB, Murphy ME, Cho H, Kim MK, Zebari AS, Aumann S, Park CY, Buonamici S, Smith PG, Deeg HJ, Lobry C, Aifantis I, Modis Y, Allain FH, Halene S, Bradley RK, Abdel-Wahab O. Cancer Cell. 2015 May 11;27(5):617-30. doi: 10.1016/j.ccell.2015.04.006. PubMed 25965569.
Backbone
  Vector backbone: pRRLSIN.cPPT.PGK-GFP.WPRE
  Backbone manufacturer: Didier Trono (Addgene plasmid # 12252)
  Backbone size w/o insert (bp): 6651
  Vector type: Mammalian Expression, Lentiviral
Growth in bacteria
  Bacterial resistance: Ampicillin, 100 μg/mL
  Growth temperature: 37°C
  Growth strain: NEB Stable
  Copy number: High Copy
Gene/Insert
  Gene/Insert name: SRSF2
  Species: H. sapiens (human)
  Insert size (bp): 1458
  Entrez Gene: SRSF2 (a.k.a. PR264, SC-35, SC35, SFRS2, SFRS2A, SRp30b)
  Promoter: PGK
  Tag / fusion protein: Flag (C terminal on insert); 2TA-mCherry (C terminal on insert)
  Cloning method: Unknown
  Sequencing primers: 5′ ggggttggggttgcgccttt (hPGK); 3′ TTACTTGTACAGCTCGTCCA
Resource information
  A portion of this plasmid was derived from a plasmid made by: Aravind Ramakrishnan, FHCRC clinical research division
Terms and licenses: Academic/Nonprofit Terms; Industry Terms: Not Available to Industry
How to cite: pRRL_SRSF2_WT_mCherry was a gift from Robert Bradley (Addgene plasmid # 84020 ; http://n2t.net/addgene:84020 ; RRID:Addgene_84020)
