LOCUS       Exported 760 bp ds-DNA linear SYN 25-MAY-2021
DEFINITION  expression of SRSF2 in mammalian cells.
ACCESSION   .
VERSION     .
KEYWORDS    pRRL_SRSF2_WT_mCherry
SOURCE      synthetic DNA construct
  ORGANISM  synthetic DNA construct
REFERENCE   1 (bases 1 to 760)
  AUTHORS   Kim E, Ilagan JO, Liang Y, Daubner GM, Lee SC, Ramakrishnan A, Li Y,
            Chung YR, Micol JB, Murphy ME, Cho H, Kim MK, Zebari AS, Aumann S,
            Park CY, Buonamici S, Smith PG, Deeg HJ, Lobry C, Aifantis I, Modis
            Y, Allain FH, Halene S, Bradley RK, Abdel-Wahab O
  TITLE     SRSF2 Mutations Contribute to Myelodysplasia by Mutant-Specific
            Effects on Exon Recognition.
  JOURNAL   Cancer Cell. 2015 May 11;27(5):617-30. doi:
            10.1016/j.ccell.2015.04.006.
  PUBMED    25965569
REFERENCE   2 (bases 1 to 760)
  AUTHORS   .
  TITLE     Direct Submission
  JOURNAL   Exported May 25, 2021 from SnapGene Server 1.1.58
            http://www.snapgene.com
FEATURES             Location/Qualifiers
     source          1..760
                     /organism="synthetic DNA construct"
                     /mol_type="other DNA"
     CDS             complement(102..155)
                     /codon_start=1
                     /product="2A peptide from Thosea asigna virus capsid
                     protein"
                     /label=T2A
                     /note="Eukaryotic ribosomes fail to insert a peptide bond
                     between the Gly and Pro residues, yielding separate
                     polypeptides."
                     /translation="EGRGSLLTCGDVEENPGP"
     CDS             complement(156..179)
                     /codon_start=1
                     /product="FLAG(R) epitope tag, followed by an enterokinase
                     cleavage site"
                     /label=FLAG
                     /translation="DYKDDDDK"
ORIGIN
        1 atctcgaact cgtggccgtt cacggagccc tccatgtgca ccttgaagcg catgaactcc
       61 ttgatgatgg ccatgttatc ctcctcgccc ttgctcacca tagggccggg attctcctcc
      121 acgtcaccgc atgttagaag acttcctctg ccctccttgt cgtcatcgtc tttgtagtcg
      181 ccgccagagg acaccgctcc ttcctcttca ggagacttgg ggggactctt cgatcgcgac
      241 ctggatttgg attccctctt ggacactggg ggaggactcc tggaccgaga ccgggacctg
      301 gaccgcgaac gagatctgga gaccgacgag gacttggact tggaccttcg tgcggatctg
      361 gacttggagg tcgaccgaga tcgagaacga gtgcgggacc gagacttcga gcggctgtag
      421 cgagatcggc tgcgagacct ggaacggctc cgactccggg atcggctgcg gcgacgccgc
      481 ctagggctgc ggctccggcg tccgtagcca ccgcccccgt acctgcgggg tggcggtccc
      541 cggcggctgt ggtgtgagtc cggggggcgg ccgtagcgcg ccatttgcac ccgcagctcg
      601 cggccgtcca gcacggcccc gtccatggca tccatagcgt cctcagcgtc gcgcttgtcg
      661 tgaaagcgaa cgaaggcgaa gccgcgggac tccttggtgt agcgatcccg cgggatgtac
      721 acgtcgccga cgcgcccgta cttctcgaag acgcgcctca
//
