>Addgene plasmid #84020 | pRRL_SRSF2_WT_mCherry | addgene partial sequence | sequence record 162633 | hPGK-F 5'-GTGTTCCGCATTCTGCAAG-3'
ACCGAATCACCGACCTCTCTCCCCAGGGGGATCCGCTATGAGCTACGGCCGCCCCCCTCCCGATGTGGAG
GGTATGACCTCCCTCAAGGTGGACAACCTGACCTACCGCACCTCGCCCGACACGCTGAGGCGCGTCTTCG
AGAAGTACGGGCGCGTCGGCGACGTGTACATCCCGCGGGATCGCTACACCAAGGAGTCCCGCGGCTTCGC
CTTCGTTCGCTTTCACGACAAGCGCGACGCTGAGGACGCTATGGATGCCATGGACGGGGCCGTGCTGGAC
GGCCGCGAGCTGCGGGTGCAAATGGCGCGCTACGGCCGCCCCCCGGACTCACACCACAGCCGCCGGGGAC
CGCCACCCCGCAGGTACGGGGGCGGTGGCTACGGACGCCGGAGCCGCAGCCCTAGGCGGCGTCGCCGCAG
CCGATCCCGGAGTCGGAGCCGTTCCAGGTCTCGCAGCCGATCTCGCTACAGCCGCTCGAAGTCTCGGTCC
CGCACTCGTTCTCGATCTCGGTCGACCTCCAAGTCCAGATCCGCACGAAGGTCCAAGTCCAAGTCCTCGT
CGGTCTCCAGATCTCGTTCGCGGTCCAGGTCCCGGTCTCGGTCCAGGAGTCCTCCCCCAGTGTCCAAGAG
GGAATCCAAATCCAGGTCGCGATCGAAGAGTCCCCCCAAGTCTCCTGAAGAGGAAGGAGCGGTGTCCTCT
GGCGGCGACTACAAAGACGATGACGACAAGGAGGGCAGAGGAAGTCTTCTAACATGCGGTGACGTGGAGG
AGAATCCCGGCCCTATGGTGAGCAAGG
